>Addgene plasmid #13475 | pWay21-MKP-1CH2AB | addgene partial sequence | sequence record 19894 | EGFP-C 5'-CATGGTCCTGCTGGAGTTCGTG-3'
GTACAAGGGGTGGCGGGCCCGGGATGGTGATGGAGGTGGGCATCCTGGACGCCGGGGGGCTGCGCGCGCT
GCTGCGAGAGGGCGCCGCGCAGTGCCTGTTGTTGGATTGTCGCTCCTTCTTCGCTTTCAACGCCGGCCAC
ATCGCGGGCTCAGTGAACGTGCGCTTCAGCACCATCGTGCGGCGCCGCGCCAAGGGCGCCATGGGCCTGG
AGCATATCGTGCCCAACGCTGAACTGCGTGGCCGCCTGCTGGCCGGATCCTACCACGCCGTGGTGCTGCT
GGACGAGCGCAGCGCCTCCCTGGACGGCACCAAGCGCGACGGCACCCTGGCCCTGTCCGCGGGCGCGCTC
TGCCGAGAGGCGCGCTCCACTCAAGTCTTCTTTCTCCAAGTAGGATATGAAGCGTTTTCGGCTTCCTGCC
CTGAGCTGTGCAGCAAATGACCGCTCGAGTCTAGAGGGCCCGTTTAAACCCGCTGATCAGCCTCGACTGT
GCCTTCTAGTTGCCAGCCATCTGTTGTTTGCCCCTCCCCCGTGCCTTCCTTGACCCTGGAAGGTGCCACT
CCCACTGTCCTTTCCTAATAAAATGAGGAAATTGCATCGCATTGTCTGAGTAGGTGTCATTCTATTCTGG
GGGGTTGGGGTGGGGCAGGACAGCAAGGGGGAGGATTGGGA
