[The description below was written by a language model from this plasmid's Addgene catalogue record.]
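Description:
pWay21-MKP-1CH2AB is a mammalian expression plasmid built on the pWay21 EGFP backbone (about 5.8 kb without insert). It carries a truncated fragment of mouse MAP kinase phosphatase 1 (MKP-1, gene Dusp1). The plasmid is propagated in E. coli under ampicillin selection. The record does not state its copy number or origin of replication, and it does not name the promoter driving expression in mammalian cells or any mammalian selection marker. No feature table is available, so these elements cannot be described further.

The insert is roughly 440 bp and encodes amino acids 1–136 of MKP-1, the noncatalytic amino-terminal portion of the phosphatase. The "CH2AB" in the name presumably refers to the CH2A and CH2B (Cdc25-homology) regions in this part of the protein, though the record does not define the term. The fragment was cloned between SmaI and XhoI sites, both of which were preserved. It sits downstream of the backbone-encoded EGFP, so the product is an N-terminally EGFP-tagged MKP-1 fragment, and the junction can be checked by sequencing out of the C-terminal end of EGFP.

Because the fragment lacks the C-terminal catalytic domain, the fusion protein lets the contribution of the amino terminus be examined separately from phosphatase activity. The associated study concerns how the noncatalytic amino terminus of MKP-1 directs nuclear targeting and regulates serum response element-dependent transcription. The construct is therefore suited to tracking the subcellular localisation of this region by fluorescence in transfected mammalian cells, and to comparing it with full-length MKP-1 or other deletion variants in reporter assays.
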