Addgene plasmid #13475: pWay21-MKP-1CH2AB
Depositing lab: Anton Bennett. Depositing organization: Yale University. Publication: The noncatalytic amino terminus of mitogen-activated protein kinase phosphatase 1 directs nuclear targeting and serum response element transcriptional regulation. Wu JJ, Zhang L, Bennett AM. Mol Cell Biol. 2005 Jun . 25(11):4792-803. 10.1128/MCB.25.11.4792-4803.2005 PubMed 15899879.
Backbone
  Vector backbone: pWay21 EGFP
  Backbone size w/o insert (bp): 5800
  Vector type: Mammalian Expression
Growth in bacteria
  Bacterial resistance: Ampicillin, 100 μg/mL
  Growth temperature: 37°C
  Growth strain: DH5alpha
  Copy number: Unknown
Gene/Insert
  Gene/Insert name: MKP-1CH2AB (alt name: MKP-1)
  Species: M. musculus (mouse)
  Insert size (bp): 440
  Mutation: Contains aa 1-136
  GenBank ID: NM_013642
  Entrez Gene: Dusp1 (a.k.a. 3CH134, MKP1, Ptpn16, erp, mkp-1)
  Tag / fusion protein: EGFP (N terminal on backbone)
  Cloning method: Restriction Enzyme; 5′ cloning site Sma I (not destroyed); 3′ cloning site Xho I (not destroyed)
  Sequencing primers: 5′ EGFP-C
Terms and licenses: Academic/Nonprofit Terms; Industry Terms: Not Available to Industry
How to cite: pWay21-MKP-1CH2AB was a gift from Anton Bennett (Addgene plasmid # 13475 ; http://n2t.net/addgene:13475 ; RRID:Addgene_13475)
